Addgene plasmid #103127: pUC19-Q5X8T6
Purpose: Cas9 coding gene template with optimized sequence for human codon usage
Depositing lab: Duhee Bang. Depositing organization: Yonsei University. Publication: High-throughput construction of multiple cas9 gene variants via assembly of high-depth tiled and sequence-verified oligonucleotides. Cho N, Seo HN, Ryu T, Kwon E, Huh S, Noh J, Yeom H, Hwang B, Ha H, Lee JH, Kwon S, Bang D. Nucleic Acids Res. 2018 May 18;46(9):e55. doi: 10.1093/nar/gky112. PubMed 29529247.
Backbone
  Vector backbone: pUC19
  Backbone manufacturer: NEB(New England Biolabs)
  Vector type: CRISPR ; Cloning vector
Growth in bacteria
  Bacterial resistance: Ampicillin, 100 μg/mL
  Growth temperature: 37°C
  Growth strain: DH5alpha
  Copy number: High Copy
Gene/Insert
  Gene/Insert name: Q5X8T6(Cas9 coding gene from Legionella pneumophila (strain Paris))
  Insert size (bp): 4116
  Mutation: human codon-optimized
  Cloning method: Gibson Cloning
  Sequencing primers: 5′ gctgcaaggcgattaagttg; 3′ cggctcgtatgttgtgtgg
Terms and licenses: Academic/Nonprofit Terms; Industry Terms: Not Available to Industry
How to cite: pUC19-Q5X8T6 was a gift from Duhee Bang (Addgene plasmid # 103127 ; http://n2t.net/addgene:103127 ; RRID:Addgene_103127)
