[The description below was written by a language model from this plasmid's Addgene catalogue record and pLannotate feature annotations shown in this document.]
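Description:
pUC19-Q5X8T6 is a bacterial cloning plasmid that serves as a sequence-verified template for a Cas9 coding gene, rather than as an expression vector. It is built on the commercial pUC19 backbone and is maintained in E. coli at high copy through the ColE1/pMB1-type pUC origin. Selection is by ampicillin, via the β-lactamase gene (AmpR) and its native promoter. The sequenced plasmid is 6,867 nt.

The insert is a 4,116 bp open reading frame encoding the Cas9 orthologue of Legionella pneumophila strain Paris, named by its protein database accession Q5X8T6. It was recoded for human codon usage and placed into the vector by Gibson assembly. The automated feature table does not annotate the Cas9 gene itself. It shows a large unannotated stretch lying between a lacZα fragment on one side and the lac operator, lac promoter and CAP binding site on the other, consistent with the insert occupying the pUC19 cloning region and interrupting lacZα. A very short "cer" hit inside that stretch, along with the small bom, lacI, RSF ori and rop fragments, appear to be partial similarity matches or backbone remnants rather than functional elements.

No mammalian promoter, nuclear localisation signal, epitope tag, polyadenylation signal or guide RNA cassette is recorded. The only nearby promoter is the bacterial lac promoter from the backbone. The plasmid is therefore best understood as a source of the human codon-optimised gene, to be amplified or subcloned into expression vectors. It comes from work on high-throughput assembly of multiple cas9 gene variants from tiled, sequence-verified oligonucleotides.
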