Features (pLannotate 1.2.2; 12 found; start..end, strand, type, name):
     56..155     +  misc_feature   bom (fragment): basis of mobility region from pBR322
    161..315     -  CDS            lacZα (fragment): LacZα fragment of β-galactosidase; lacZ fragment
   2060..2077    -  misc_feature   cer region (fragment): ColE1-derived recombination site that helps to maintain plasmids as monomers
   4539..4555    -  protein_bind   lac operator: The lac repressor binds to the lac operator to inhibit transcription in E. coli. This inhibition can be relieved by adding lactose or isopropyl-β-D-thiogalactopyranoside (IPTG). lac repressor encoded by lacI
   4563..4593    -  promoter       lac promoter: promoter for the E. coli lac operon
   4608..4629    -  protein_bind   CAP binding site: CAP binding activates transcription in the presence of cAMP. E. coli catabolite activator protein
   4642..4734    -  CDS            lacI (fragment): lac repressor; lacI; The lac repressor binds to the lac operator to inhibit transcription in E. coli. This inhibition can be relieved by adding lactose or isopropyl-β-D-thiogalactopyranoside (IPTG).
   4736..4784    -  rep_origin     RSF ori (fragment): Plasmids containing the RSF 1030 origin of replication can be propagated in E. coli cells that contain additional plasmids with compatible origins.
   4967..5555    -  rep_origin     ori: high-copy-number ColE1/pMB1/pBR322/pUC origin of replication
   5726..6586    -  CDS            AmpR: β-lactamase; bla; confers resistance to ampicillin, carbenicillin, and related antibiotics
   6587..6691    -  promoter       AmpR promoter: bla
   6786..6821    +  CDS            rop (fragment): Rop protein, which maintains plasmids at low copy number; rop
>Addgene plasmid #103127 | pUC19-Q5X8T6 | addgene full sequence | sequence record 201890 | Addgene NGS Result
CCGGGAGCAGACAAGCCCGTCAGGGCGCGTCAGCGGGTGTTGGCGGGTGTCGGGGCTGGCTTAACTATGC
GGCATCAGAGCAGATTGTACTGAGAGTGCACCATATGCGGTGTGAAATACCGCACAGATGCGTAAGGAGA
AAATACCGCATCAGGCGCCATTCGCCATTCAGGCTGCGCAACTGTTGGGAAGGGCGATCGGTGCGGGCCT
CTTCGCTATTACGCCAGCTGGCGAAAGGGGGATGTGCTGCAAGGCGATTAAGTTGGGTAACGCCAGGGTT
TTCCCAGTCACGACGTTGTAAAACGACGGCCAGTGTGCTGTCTCATCATTTTGGCAAAGAATTCGCGGCC
GCCACCATGGAGTCTAGTCAAATTCTTTCTCCGATTGGAATTGATCTGGGGGGTAAATTCACAGGCGTCT
GTCTGAGCCACCTCGAGGCGTTCGCTGAGCTGCCCAATCACGCAAATACGAAATATTCCGTGATTCTGAT
TGACCATAATAACTTCCAACTGTCTCAGGCACAGCGCCGCGCAACGAGACATAGGGTAAGAAATAAAAAA
AGGAATCAATTTGTAAAGCGAGTTGCACTGCAGCTGTTCCAACACATTCTTTCCAGAGATCTGAATGCAA
AGGAGGAAACCGCCCTGTGCCACTATTTGAACAACCGAGGGTATACTTACGTGGACACCGACCTGGACGA
ATACATCAAGGATGAAACTACAATTAACCTTCTCAAAGAGCTCCTGCCTTCTGAGTCCGAACACAATTTT
ATTGACTGGTTCCTGCAGAAGATGCAGAGTTCCGAGTTCAGGAAGATCCTGGTGAGTAAAGTCGAGGAGA
AGAAGGATGATAAAGAGCTGAAAAATGCTGTTAAAAACATTAAAAATTTTATCACCGGATTTGAAAAGAA
TTCTGTCGAGGGGCACCGGCATAGGAAAGTTTACTTTGAAAACATTAAATCCGATATCACCAAGGATAAC
CAGCTGGATTCCATTAAAAAGAAAATACCTAGTGTCTGCCTGTCCAATCTTCTCGGCCACCTCTCTAATC
TGCAGTGGAAGAATCTGCACAGGTACCTGGCTAAAAACCCCAAACAGTTCGACGAGCAGACCTTCGGTAA
CGAATTTTTGCGCATGTTGAAGAACTTCAGACATTTGAAGGGGTCCCAGGAATCACTCGCCGTGAGAAAT
CTGATCCAGCAGCTGGAGCAGTCACAGGATTACATATCAATTCTTGAGAAGACCCCCCCAGAAATCACAA
TCCCCCCTTATGAAGCCCGCACAAATACGGGAATGGAGAAGGATCAGAGTCTGTTGTTGAATCCTGAAAA
GCTGAACAACCTTTACCCCAACTGGCGCAACCTGATCCCTGGGATTATCGATGCACACCCATTTCTGGAA
AAAGACTTGGAACACACGAAGCTCCGAGATCGCAAGCGAATCATCAGTCCCAGCAAACAGGACGAAAAGC
GGGACAGCTACATTCTGCAGAGGTACCTCGACCTGAATAAAAAGATTGATAAGTTCAAAATAAAGAAGCA
GTTGAGCTTTCTGGGGCAGGGCAAACAGCTTCCCGCCAATCTCATCGAAACGCAGAAGGAGATGGAAACC
CATTTTAACAGCTCACTGGTGAGCGTGTTGATACAGATTGCATCAGCTTATAATAAAGAAAGGGAGGACG
CAGCCCAGGGGATATGGTTTGATAACGCCTTCTCCCTCTGTGAACTGTCCAACATTAATCCTCCCCGGAA
GCAGAAGATTCTGCCCCTGCTGGTGGGAGCCATACTGAGTGAAGACTTTATCAATAACAAAGACAAGTGG
GCTAAATTCAAAATCTTCTGGAACACTCATAAAATCGGTCGCACCTCCCTTAAGAGCAAGTGCAAAGAAA
TCGAGGAAGCTCGGAAGAACAGTGGTAATGCGTTTAAGATCGACTATGAGGAGGCCTTGAACCACCCTGA
ACACTCAAACAATAAAGCCCTTATCAAGATTATCCAGACTATCCCAGACATAATCCAGGCTATCCAATCC
CACCTGGGGCACAATGATTCTCAAGCACTGATTTACCATAATCCCTTTTCACTGAGTCAACTGTATACTA
TCCTTGAGACTAAGCGAGATGGGTTCCACAAGAACTGCGTGGCCGTGACGTGTGAGAATTACTGGCGGAG
TCAGAAGACCGAAATCGACCCGGAAATCTCTTACGCCTCAAGGCTTCCAGCTGATAGCGTGCGCCCTTTC
GACGGCGTTCTGGCTCGGATGATGCAGCGGCTTGCCTACGAGATAGCGATGGCCAAATGGGAACAAATCA
AACACATTCCAGACAATTCAAGTCTGCTTATCCCCATCTATCTGGAACAGAACCGGTTCGAGTTTGAGGA
GTCGTTTAAGAAAATCAAGGGCTCTTCTAGCGACAAAACTCTGGAACAGGCTATCGAGAAGCAGAACATT
CAGTGGGAGGAGAAATTCCAGAGAATCATTAATGCCAGTATGAATATCTGCCCCTATAAGGGGGCAAGCA
TCGGCGGGCAGGGGGAAATTGATCATATATATCCTAGAAGCTTGAGTAAGAAACACTTTGGAGTGATCTT
TAACAGCGAGGTTAACTTGATCTATTGTAGTAGTCAGGGGAATAGAGAGAAGAAAGAGGAGCATTACCTG
CTCGAACATCTTAGCCCTCTGTACCTCAAGCACCAGTTCGGAACCGATAACGTCTCTGATATTAAAAACT
TTATCTCCCAGAATGTTGCAAATATCAAGAAGTACATCTCCTTCCACCTTCTGACCCCTGAGCAGCAGAA
GGCAGCCAGACATGCCCTGTTCCTGGATTATGACGATGAGGCCTTCAAGACCATTACGAAATTCTTGATG
AGTCAACAGAAAGCTCGAGTGAATGGTACTCAGAAGTTTCTGGGGAAGCAAATCATGGAATTCTTGTCCA
CCCTGGCGGATTCCAAGCAGCTGCAGCTGGAGTTCAGTATAAAACAGATCACAGCTGAGGAGGTTCACGA
CCATAGGGAGCTGCTGTCCAAGCAGGAACCCAAACTCGTGAAGTCACGGCAGCAGAGCTTCCCTAGCCAC
GCCATTGATGCCACGTTGACAATGAGCATCGGACTCAAGGAGTTCCCTCAATTTTCACAAGAACTCGATA
ATAGCTGGTTCATTAACCACCTGATGCCTGACGAGGTCCACCTGAACCCAGTGCGCTCCAAGGAAAAATA
CAATAAACCTAATATCAGTAGCACCCCACTCTTCAAGGACAGTCTCTACGCTGAGCGCTTCATTCCCGTG
TGGGTCAAAGGGGAAACCTTTGCTATCGGATTCAGCGAAAAGGATCTGTTTGAAATCAAGCCCTCCAACA
AGGAGAAGCTGTTCACGCTGCTGAAGACATACAGCACAAAGAATCCTGGGGAGTCACTTCAGGAGCTGCA
GGCAAAGTCCAAAGCGAAATGGCTGTATTTCCCCATAAATAAAACCCTGGCCCTGGAGTTTCTGCATCAT
TATTTTCACAAGGAGATCGTGACCCCTGATGACACCACGGTGTGTCACTTTATCAACTCTCTGCGGTATT
ACACCAAGAAGGAGAGTATTACGGTGAAGATATTGAAAGAGCCCATGCCCGTGCTGTCCGTTAAGTTCGA
GTCCTCAAAGAAGAATGTGCTCGGGTCATTCAAGCATACAATCGCCCTGCCCGCGACAAAGGACTGGGAG
CGATTGTTTAATCACCCCAACTTTTTGGCCCTCAAGGCAAACCCCGCCCCTAATCCCAAAGAATTTAACG
AATTCATTCGGAAGTATTTCCTTTCAGACAATAATCCAAACAGCGATATTCCAAATAATGGGCACAACAT
CAAACCCCAGAAACACAAAGCAGTTAGAAAGGTGTTTTCCTTGCCCGTCATACCCGGCAACGCTGGTACC
ATGATGAGGATTCGCCGGAAGGATAACAAGGGCCAACCTCTTTACCAGCTCCAGACAATCGACGACACGC
CAAGCATGGGAATCCAGATCAACGAAGATCGGCTGGTGAAACAGGAAGTGCTTATGGACGCATATAAGAC
GCGGAATCTCTCTACCATTGACGGCATAAACAACAGCGAGGGACAAGCTTACGCAACCTTTGATAACTGG
CTGACTTTGCCCGTGTCCACTTTTAAGCCTGAGATAATCAAGCTGGAAATGAAACCACACTCCAAGACCC
GCAGATACATCCGGATTACTCAGTCACTGGCCGATTTCATCAAAACAATTGACGAAGCGCTGATGATCAA
GCCCTCCGACAGTATTGATGATCCTCTCAACATGCCTAACGAAATAGTTTGCAAGAACAAGCTGTTTGGT
AACGAACTGAAGCCACGCGACGGGAAGATGAAGATTGTGTCCACAGGCAAAATAGTGACTTACGAGTTTG
AATCAGACAGCACACCTCAGTGGATTCAGACGTTGTACGTGACGCAGCTGAAGAAACAGCCAAGCAGGGC
TGACCCCAAGAAGAAGAGGAAGGTGAGGTCCATGGTCATAGCTGTTTCCTGTGTGAAATTGTTATCCGCT
CACAATTCCACACAACATACGAGCCGGAAGCATAAAGTGTAAAGCCTGGGGTGCCTAATGAGTGAGCTAA
CTCACATTAATTGCGTTGCGCTCACTGCCCGCTTTCCAGTCGGGAAACCTGTCGTGCCAGCTGCATTAAT
GAATCGGCCAACGCGCGGGGAGAGGCGGTTTGCGTATTGGGCGCTCTTCCGCTTCCTCGCTCACTGACTC
GCTGCGCTCGGTCGTTCGGCTGCGTCTTCCGCTTCCTCGCTCACTGACTCGCTGCGCTCGGTCGTTCGGC
TGCGGCGAGCGGTATCAGCTCACTCAAAGGCGGTAATACGGTTATCCACAGAATCAGGGGATAACGCAGG
AAAGAACATGTGAGCAAAAGGCCAGCAAAAGGCCAGGAACCGTAAAAAGGCCGCGTTGCTGGCGTTTTTC
CATAGGCTCCGCCCCCCTGACGAGCATCACAAAAATCGACGCTCAAGTCAGAGGTGGCGAAACCCGACAG
GACTATAAAGATACCAGGCGTTTCCCCCTGGAAGCTCCCTCGTGCGCTCTCCTGTTCCGACCCTGCCGCT
TACCGGATACCTGTCCGCCTTTCTCCCTTCGGGAAGCGTGGCGCTTTCTCATAGCTCACGCTGTAGGTAT
CTCAGTTCGGTGTAGGTCGTTCGCTCCAAGCTGGGCTGTGTGCACGAACCCCCCGTTCAGCCCGACCGCT
GCGCCTTATCCGGTAACTATCGTCTTGAGTCCAACCCGGTAAGACACGACTTATCGCCACTGGCAGCAGC
CACTGGTAACAGGATTAGCAGAGCGAGGTATGTAGGCGGTGCTACAGAGTTCTTGAAGTGGTGGCCTAAC
TACGGCTACACTAGAAGAACAGTATTTGGTATCTGCGCTCTGCTGAAGCCAGTTACCTTCGGAAAAAGAG
TTGGTAGCTCTTGATCCGGCAAACAAACCACCGCTGGTAGCGGTGGTTTTTTTGTTTGCAAGCAGCAGAT
TACGCGCAGAAAAAAAGGATCTCAAGAAGATCCTTTGATCTTTTCTACGGGGTCTGACGCTCAGTGGAAC
GAAAACTCACGTTAAGGGATTTTGGTCATGAGATTATCAAAAAGGATCTTCACCTAGATCCTTTTAAATT
AAAAATGAAGTTTTAAATCAATCTAAAGTATATATGAGTAAACTTGGTCTGACAGTTACCAATGCTTAAT
CAGTGAGGCACCTATCTCAGCGATCTGTCTATTTCGTTCATCCATAGTTGCCTGACTCCCCGTCGTGTAG
ATAACTACGATACGGGAGGGCTTACCATCTGGCCCCAGTGCTGCAATGATACCGCGAGACCCACGCTCAC
CGGCTCCAGATTTATCAGCAATAAACCAGCCAGCCGGAAGGGCCGAGCGCAGAAGTGGTCCTGCAACTTT
ATCCGCCTCCATCCAGTCTATTAATTGTTGCCGGGAAGCTAGAGTAAGTAGTTCGCCAGTTAATAGTTTG
CGCAACGTTGTTGCCATTGCTACAGGCATCGTGGTGTCACGCTCGTCGTTTGGTATGGCTTCATTCAGCT
CCGGTTCCCAACGATCAAGGCGAGTTACATGATCCCCCATGTTGTGCAAAAAAGCGGTTAGCTCCTTCGG
TCCTCCGATCGTTGTCAGAAGTAAGTTGGCCGCAGTGTTATCACTCATGGTTATGGCAGCACTGCATAAT
TCTCTTACTGTCATGCCATCCGTAAGATGCTTTTCTGTGACTGGTGAGTACTCAACCAAGTCATTCTGAG
AATAGTGTATGCGGCGACCGAGTTGCTCTTGCCCGGCGTCAATACGGGATAATACCGCGCCACATAGCAG
AACTTTAAAAGTGCTCATCATTGGAAAACGTTCTTCGGGGCGAAAACTCTCAAGGATCTTACCGCTGTTG
AGATCCAGTTCGATGTAACCCACTCGTGCACCCAACTGATCTTCAGCATCTTTTACTTTCACCAGCGTTT
CTGGGTGAGCAAAAACAGGAAGGCAAAATGCCGCAAAAAAGGGAATAAGGGCGACACGGAAATGTTGAAT
ACTCATACTCTTCCTTTTTCAATATTATTGAAGCATTTATCAGGGTTATTGTCTCATGAGCGGATACATA
TTTGAATGTATTTAGAAAAATAAACAAATAGGGGTTCCGCGCACATTTCCCCGAAAAGTGCCACCTGACG
TCTAAGAAACCATTATTATCATGACATTAACCTATAAAAATAGGCGTATCACGAGGCCCTTTCGTCTCGC
GCGTTTCGGTGATGACGGTGAAAACCTCTGACACATGCAGCTCCCGGAGACGGTCACAGCTTGTCTGTAA
GCGGATG
