>Addgene plasmid #103127 | pUC19-Q5X8T6 | depositor partial sequence | sequence record 195291 | Q5X8T6
ATGGAGTCTAGTCAAATTCTTTCTCCGATTGGAATTGATCTGGGGGGTAAATTCACAGGCGTCTGTCTGA
GCCACCTCGAGGCGTTCGCTGAGCTGCCCAATCACGCAAATACGAAATATTCCGTGATTCTGATTGACCA
TAATAACTTCCAACTGTCTCAGGCACAGCGCCGCGCAACGAGACATAGGGTAAGAAATAAAAAAAGGAAT
CAATTTGTAAAGCGAGTTGCACTGCAGCTGTTCCAACACATTCTTTCCAGAGATCTGAATGCAAAGGAGG
AAACCGCCCTGTGCCACTATTTGAACAACCGAGGGTATACTTACGTGGACACCGACCTGGACGAATACAT
CAAGGATGAAACTACAATTAACCTTCTCAAAGAGCTCCTGCCTTCTGAGTCCGAACACAATTTTATTGAC
TGGTTCCTGCAGAAGATGCAGAGTTCCGAGTTCAGGAAGATCCTGGTGAGTAAAGTCGAGGAGAAGAAGG
ATGATAAAGAGCTGAAAAATGCTGTTAAAAACATTAAAAATTTTATCACCGGATTTGAAAAGAATTCTGT
CGAGGGGCACCGGCATAGGAAAGTTTACTTTGAAAACATTAAATCCGATATCACCAAGGATAACCAGCTG
GATTCCATTAAAAAGAAAATACCTAGTGTCTGCCTGTCCAATCTTCTCGGCCACCTCTCTAATCTGCAGT
GGAAGAATCTGCACAGGTACCTGGCTAAAAACCCCAAACAGTTCGACGAGCAGACCTTCGGTAACGAATT
TTTGCGCATGTTGAAGAACTTCAGACATTTGAAGGGGTCCCAGGAATCACTCGCCGTGAGAAATCTGATC
CAGCAGCTGGAGCAGTCACAGGATTACATATCAATTCTTGAGAAGACCCCCCCAGAAATCACAATCCCCC
CTTATGAAGCCCGCACAAATACGGGAATGGAGAAGGATCAGAGTCTGTTGTTGAATCCTGAAAAGCTGAA
CAACCTTTACCCCAACTGGCGCAACCTGATCCCTGGGATTATCGATGCACACCCATTTCTGGAAAAAGAC
TTGGAACACACGAAGCTCCGAGATCGCAAGCGAATCATCAGTCCCAGCAAACAGGACGAAAAGCGGGACA
GCTACATTCTGCAGAGGTACCTCGACCTGAATAAAAAGATTGATAAGTTCAAAATAAAGAAGCAGTTGAG
CTTTCTGGGGCAGGGCAAACAGCTTCCCGCCAATCTCATCGAAACGCAGAAGGAGATGGAAACCCATTTT
AACAGCTCACTGGTGAGCGTGTTGATACAGATTGCATCAGCTTATAATAAAGAAAGGGAGGACGCAGCCC
AGGGGATATGGTTTGATAACGCCTTCTCCCTCTGTGAACTGTCCAACATTAATCCTCCCCGGAAGCAGAA
GATTCTGCCCCTGCTGGTGGGAGCCATACTGAGTGAAGACTTTATCAATAACAAAGACAAGTGGGCTAAA
TTCAAAATCTTCTGGAACACTCATAAAATCGGTCGCACCTCCCTTAAGAGCAAGTGCAAAGAAATCGAGG
AAGCTCGGAAGAACAGTGGTAATGCGTTTAAGATCGACTATGAGGAGGCCTTGAACCACCCTGAACACTC
AAACAATAAAGCCCTTATCAAGATTATCCAGACTATCCCAGACATAATCCAGGCTATCCAATCCCACCTG
GGGCACAATGATTCTCAAGCACTGATTTACCATAATCCCTTTTCACTGAGTCAACTGTATACTATCCTTG
AGACTAAGCGAGATGGGTTCCACAAGAACTGCGTGGCCGTGACGTGTGAGAATTACTGGCGGAGTCAGAA
GACCGAAATCGACCCGGAAATCTCTTACGCCTCAAGGCTTCCAGCTGATAGCGTGCGCCCTTTCGACGGC
GTTCTGGCTCGGATGATGCAGCGGCTTGCCTACGAGATAGCGATGGCCAAATGGGAACAAATCAAACACA
TTCCAGACAATTCAAGTCTGCTTATCCCCATCTATCTGGAACAGAACCGGTTCGAGTTTGAGGAGTCGTT
TAAGAAAATCAAGGGCTCTTCTAGCGACAAAACTCTGGAACAGGCTATCGAGAAGCAGAACATTCAGTGG
GAGGAGAAATTCCAGAGAATCATTAATGCCAGTATGAATATCTGCCCCTATAAGGGGGCAAGCATCGGCG
GGCAGGGGGAAATTGATCATATATATCCTAGAAGCTTGAGTAAGAAACACTTTGGAGTGATCTTTAACAG
CGAGGTTAACTTGATCTATTGTAGTAGTCAGGGGAATAGAGAGAAGAAAGAGGAGCATTACCTGCTCGAA
CATCTTAGCCCTCTGTACCTCAAGCACCAGTTCGGAACCGATAACGTCTCTGATATTAAAAACTTTATCT
CCCAGAATGTTGCAAATATCAAGAAGTACATCTCCTTCCACCTTCTGACCCCTGAGCAGCAGAAGGCAGC
CAGACATGCCCTGTTCCTGGATTATGACGATGAGGCCTTCAAGACCATTACGAAATTCTTGATGAGTCAA
CAGAAAGCTCGAGTGAATGGTACTCAGAAGTTTCTGGGGAAGCAAATCATGGAATTCTTGTCCACCCTGG
CGGATTCCAAGCAGCTGCAGCTGGAGTTCAGTATAAAACAGATCACAGCTGAGGAGGTTCACGACCATAG
GGAGCTGCTGTCCAAGCAGGAACCCAAACTCGTGAAGTCACGGCAGCAGAGCTTCCCTAGCCACGCCATT
GATGCCACGTTGACAATGAGCATCGGACTCAAGGAGTTCCCTCAATTTTCACAAGAACTCGATAATAGCT
GGTTCATTAACCACCTGATGCCTGACGAGGTCCACCTGAACCCAGTGCGCTCCAAGGAAAAATACAATAA
ACCTAATATCAGTAGCACCCCACTCTTCAAGGACAGTCTCTACGCTGAGCGCTTCATTCCCGTGTGGGTC
AAAGGGGAAACCTTTGCTATCGGATTCAGCGAAAAGGATCTGTTTGAAATCAAGCCCTCCAACAAGGAGA
AGCTGTTCACGCTGCTGAAGACATACAGCACAAAGAATCCTGGGGAGTCACTTCAGGAGCTGCAGGCAAA
GTCCAAAGCGAAATGGCTGTATTTCCCCATAAATAAAACCCTGGCCCTGGAGTTTCTGCATCATTATTTT
CACAAGGAGATCGTGACCCCTGATGACACCACGGTGTGTCACTTTATCAACTCTCTGCGGTATTACACCA
AGAAGGAGAGTATTACGGTGAAGATATTGAAAGAGCCCATGCCCGTGCTGTCCGTTAAGTTCGAGTCCTC
AAAGAAGAATGTGCTCGGGTCATTCAAGCATACAATCGCCCTGCCCGCGACAAAGGACTGGGAGCGATTG
TTTAATCACCCCAACTTTTTGGCCCTCAAGGCAAACCCCGCCCCTAATCCCAAAGAATTTAACGAATTCA
TTCGGAAGTATTTCCTTTCAGACAATAATCCAAACAGCGATATTCCAAATAATGGGCACAACATCAAACC
CCAGAAACACAAAGCAGTTAGAAAGGTGTTTTCCTTGCCCGTCATACCCGGCAACGCTGGTACCATGATG
AGGATTCGCCGGAAGGATAACAAGGGCCAACCTCTTTACCAGCTCCAGACAATCGACGACACGCCAAGCA
TGGGAATCCAGATCAACGAAGATCGGCTGGTGAAACAGGAAGTGCTTATGGACGCATATAAGACGCGGAA
TCTCTCTACCATTGACGGCATAAACAACAGCGAGGGACAAGCTTACGCAACCTTTGATAACTGGCTGACT
TTGCCCGTGTCCACTTTTAAGCCTGAGATAATCAAGCTGGAAATGAAACCACACTCCAAGACCCGCAGAT
ACATCCGGATTACTCAGTCACTGGCCGATTTCATCAAAACAATTGACGAAGCGCTGATGATCAAGCCCTC
CGACAGTATTGATGATCCTCTCAACATGCCTAACGAAATAGTTTGCAAGAACAAGCTGTTTGGTAACGAA
CTGAAGCCACGCGACGGGAAGATGAAGATTGTGTCCACAGGCAAAATAGTGACTTACGAGTTTGAATCAG
ACAGCACACCTCAGTGGATTCAGACGTTGTACGTGACGCAGCTGAAGAAACAGCCA
